>Addgene plasmid #66292 | GHRHR-Tango | depositor partial sequence | sequence record 113197 | empty Tango
GACGGATCGGGAGATCTCCCGATCCCCTATGGTGCACTCTCAGTACAATCTGCTCTGATGCCGCATAGTT
AAGCCAGTATCTGCTCCCTGCTTGTGTGTTGGAGGTCGCTGAGTAGTGCGCGAGCAAAATTTAAGCTACA
ACAAGGCAAGGCTTGACCGACAATTGCATGAAGAATCTGCTTAGGGTTAGGCGTTTTGCGCTGCTTCGCG
ATGTACGGGCCAGATATACGCGTTGACATTGATTATTGACTAGTTATTAATAGTAATCAATTACGGGGTC
ATTAGTTCATAGCCCATATATGGAGTTCCGCGTTACATAACTTACGGTAAATGGCCCGCCTGGCTGACCG
CCCAACGACCCCCGCCCATTGACGTCAATAATGACGTATGTTCCCATAGTAACGCCAATAGGGACTTTCC
ATTGACGTCAATGGGTGGAGTATTTACGGTAAACTGCCCACTTGGCAGTACATCAAGTGTATCATATGCC
AAGTACGCCCCCTATTGACGTCAATGACGGTAAATGGCCCGCCTGGCATTATGCCCAGTACATGACCTTA
TGGGACTTTCCTACTTGGCAGTACATCTACGTATTAGTCATCGCTATTACCATGGTGATGCGGTTTTGGC
AGTACATCAATGGGCGTGGATAGCGGTTTGACTCACGGGGATTTCCAAGTCTCCACCCCATTGACGTCAA
TGGGAGTTTGTTTTGGCACCAAAATCAACGGGACTTTCCAAAATGTCGTAACAACTCCGCCCCATTGACG
CAAATGGGCGGTAGGCGTGTACGGTGGGAGGTCTATATAAGCAGAGCTCTCTGGCTAACTAGAGAACCCA
CTGCTTACTGGCTTATCGAAATTAATACGACTCACTATAGGGAGACCCAAGCTGGCTAGCGTTTAAACTT
AAGCTTGGTACCGAGCTCGGATCCACTAGTCCAGTGTGGTGGAATTCTGCAGATATCCAGCACAGTGGCG
GCCGCGCCACCATGAAGACGATCATCGCCCTGAGCTACATCTTCTGCCTGGTATTCGCCGACTACAAGGA
CGATGATGACGCCAGCATCGATACCGGTGGACGCACCCCACCCAGCCTGGGTCCCCAAGATGAGTCCTGC
ACCACCGCCAGCTCCTCCCTGGCCAAGGACACTTCATCGACCGGTGAGAACCTGTACTTCCAGCTAAGAT
TAGATAAAAGTAAAGTGATTAACAGCGCATTAGAGCTGCTTAATGAGGTCGGAATCGAAGGTTTAACAAC
CCGTAAACTCGCCCAGAAGCTAGGTGTAGAGCAGCCTACATTGTATTGGCATGTAAAAAATAAGCGGGCT
TTGCTCGACGCCTTAGCCATTGAGATGTTAGATAGGCACCATACTCACTTTTGCCCTTTAGAAGGGGAAA
GCTGGCAAGATTTTTTACGTAATAACGCTAAAAGTTTTAGATGTGCTTTACTAAGTCATCGCGATGGAGC
AAAAGTACATTTAGGTACACGGCCTACAGAAAAACAGTATGAAACTCTCGAAAATCAATTAGCCTTTTTA
TGCCAACAAGGTTTTTCACTAGAGAATGCATTATATGCACTCAGCGCTGTGGGGCATTTTACTTTAGGTT
GCGTATTGGAAGATCAAGAGCATCAAGTCGCTAAAGAAGAAAGGGAAACACCTACTACTGATAGTATGCC
GCCATTATTACGACAAGCTATCGAATTATTTGATCACCAAGGTGCAGAGCCAGCCTTCTTATTCGGCCTT
GAATTGATCATATGCGGATTAGAAAAACAACTTAAATGTGAAAGTGGGTCCGCGTACAGCCGCGCGCGTA
CGAAAAACAATTACGGGTCTACCATCGAGGGCCTGCTCGATCTCCCGGACGACGACGCCCCCGAAGAGGC
GGGGCTGGCGGCTCCGCGCCTGTCCTTTCTCCCCGCGGGACACACGCGCAGACTGTCGACGGCCCCCCCG
ACCGATGTCAGCCTGGGGGACGAGCTCCACTTAGACGGCGAGGACGTGGCGATGGCGCATGCCGACGCGC
TAGACGATTTCGATCTGGACATGTTGGGGGACGGGGATTCCCCGGGTCCGGGATTTACCCCCCACGACTC
CGCCCCCTACGGCGCTCTGGATATGGCCGACTTCGAGTTTGAGCAGATGTTTACCGATGCCCTTGGAATT
GACGAGTACGGTGGGTAGCTCGAGTCTAGAGGGCCCGTTTAAACCCGCTGATCAGCCTCGACTGTGCCTT
CTAGTTGCCAGCCATCTGTTGTTTGCCCCTCCCCCGTGCCTTCCTTGACCCTGGAAGGTGCCACTCCCAC
TGTCCTTTCCTAATAAAATGAGGAAATTGCATCGCATTGTCTGAGTAGGTGTCATTCTATTCTGGGGGGT
GGGGTGGGGCAGGACAGCAAGGGGGAGGATTGGGAAGACAATAGCAGGCATGCTGGGGATGCGGTGGGCT
CTATGGCTTCTGAGGCGGAAAGAACCAGCTGGGGCTCTAGGGGGTATCCCC
[124 nt withheld, positions 2502-2625]
C
[91 nt withheld, positions 2627-2717]
A
[49 nt withheld, positions 2719-2767]
CCTTTGACGTTGGAGTCCACGTTCTTT
[37 nt withheld, positions 2795-2831]
ACCCTATCTCGGTCTATTCTTTTGATTTATAAGGGATTTTGCCGATTTCGGCCTATTGGTTAAAAAATGA
GCTGATTTAACAAAAATTTAACGCGAATTAATTCTGTGGAATGTGTGTCAGTTAGGGTGTGGAAAGTCCC
CAGGCTCCCCAGCAGGCAGAAGTATGCAAAGCATGCATCTCAATTAGTCAGCAACCAGGTGTGGAAAGTC
CCCAGGCTCCCCAGCAGGCAGAAGTATGCAAAGCATGCATCTCAATTAGTCAGCAACCATAGTCCCGCCC
CTAACTCCGCCCATCCCGCCCCTAACTCCGCCCAGTTCCGCCCATTCTCCGCCCCATGGCTGACTAATTT
TTTTTATTTATGCAGAGGCCGAGGCCGCCTCTGCCTCTGAGCTATTCCAGAAGTAGTGAGGAGGCTTTTT
TGGAGGCCTAGGCTTTTGCAAAAAGCTCCCGGGAGCTTGTATATCCATTTTCGGATCTGATCAAGAGACA
GGATGAGGATCGTTTCGCATGATTGAACAAGATGGATTGCACGCAGGTTCTCCGGCCGCTTGGGTGGAGA
GGCTATTCGGCTATGACTGGGCACAACAGACAATCGGCTGCTCTGATGCCGCCGTGTTCCGGCTGTCAGC
GCAGGGGCGCCCGGTTCTTTTTGTCAAGACCGACCTGTCCGGTGCCCTGAATGAACTGCAGGACGAGGCA
GCGCGGCTATCGTGGCTGGCCACGACGGGCGTTCCTTGCGCAGCTGTGCTCGACGTTGTCACTGAAGCGG
GAAGGGACTGGCTGCTATTGGGCGAAGTGCCGGGGCAGGATCTCCTGTCATCTCACCTTGCTCCTGCCGA
GAAAGTATCCATCATGGCTGATGCAATGCGGCGGCTGCATACGCTTGATCCGGCTACCTGCCCATTCGAC
CACCAAGCGAAACATCGCATCGAGCGAGCACGTACTCGGATGGAAGCCGGTCTTGTCGATCAGGATGATC
TGGACGAAGAGCATCAGGGGCTCGCGCCAGCCGAACTGTTCGCCAGGCTCAAGGCGCGCATGCCCGACGG
CGAGGATCTCGTCGTGACCCATGGCGATGCCTGCTTGCCGAATATCATGGTGGAAAATGGCCGCTTTTCT
GGATTCATCGACTGTGGCCGGCTGGGTGTGGCGGACCGCTATCAGGACATAGCGTTGGCTACCCGTGATA
TTGCTGAAGAGCTTGGCGGCGAATGGGCTGACCGCTTCCTCGTGCTTTACGGTATCGCCGCTCCCGATTC
GCAGCGCATCGCCTTCTATCGCCTTCTTGACGAGTTCTTCTGAGCGGGACTCTGGGGTTCGAAATGACCG
ACCAAGCGACGCCCAACCTGCCATCACGAGATTTCGATTCCACCGCCGCCTTCTATGAAAGGTTGGGCTT
CGGAATCGTTTTCCGGGACGCCGGCTGGATGATCCTCCAGCGCGGGGATCTCATGCTGGAGTTCTTCGCC
CACCCCAACTTGTTTATTGCAGCTTATAATGGTTACAAATAAAGCAATAGCATCACAAATTTCACAAATA
AAGCATTTTTTTCACTGCATTCTAGTTGTGGTTTGTCCAAACTCATCAATGTATCTTATCATGTCTGTAT
ACCGTCGACCTCTAGCTAGAGCTTGGCGTAATCATGGTCATAGCTGTTTCCTGTGTGAAATTGTTATCCG
CTCACAATTCCACACAACATACGAGCCGGAAGCATAAAGTGTAAAGCCTGGGGTGCCTAATGAGTGAGCT
AACTCACATTAATTGCGTTGCGCTCACTGCCCGCTTTCCAGTCGGGAAACCTGTCGTGCCAGCTGCATTA
ATGAATCGGCCAACGCGCGGGGAGAGGCGGTTTGCGTATTGGGCGCTCTTCCGCTTCCTCGCTCACTGAC
TCGCTGCGCTCGGTCGTTCGGCTGCGGCGAGCGGTATCAGCTCACTCAAAGGCGGTAATACGGTTATCCA
CAGAATCAGGGGATAACGCAGGAAAGAACATGTGAGCAAAAGGCCAGCAAAAGGCCAGGAACCGTAAAAA
GGCCGCGTTGCTGGCGTTTTTCCATAGGCTCCGCCCCCCTGACGAGCATCACAAAAATCGACGCTCAAGT
CAGAGGTGGCGAAACCCGACAGGACTATAAAGATACCAGGCGTTTCCCCCTGGAAGCTCCCTCGTGCGCT
CTCCTGTTCCGACCCTGCCGCTTACCGGATACCTGTCCGCCTTTCTCCCTTCGGGAAGCGTGGCGCTTTC
TCATAGCTCACGCTGTAGGTATCTCAGTTCGGTGTAGGTCGTTCGCTCCAAGCTGGGCTGTGTGCACGAA
CCCCCCGTTCAGCCCGACCGCTGCGCCTTATCCGGTAACTATCGTCTTGAGTCCAACCCGGTAAGACACG
ACTTATCGCCACTGGCAGCAGCCACTGGTAACAGGATTAGCAGAGCGAGGTATGTAGGCGGTGCTACAGA
GTTCTTGAAGTGGTGGCCTAACTACGGCTACACTAGAAGAACAGTATTTGGTATCTGCGCTCTGCTGAAG
CCAGTTACCTTCGGAAAAAGAGTTGGTAGCTCTTGATCCGGCAAACAAACCACCGCTGGTAGCGGTTTTT
TTGTTTGCAAGCAGCAGATTACGCGCAGAAAAAAAGGATCTCAAGAAGATCCTTTGATCTTTTCTACGGG
GTCTGACGCTCAGTGGAACGAAAACTCACGTTAAGGGATTTTGGTCATGAGATTATCAAAAAGGATCTTC
ACCTAGATCCTTTTAAATTAAAAATGAAGTTTTAAATCAATCTAAAGTATATATGAGTAAACTTGGTCTG
ACAGTTACCAATGCTTAATCAGTGAGGCACCTATCTCAGCGATCTGTCTATTTCGTTCATCCATAGTTGC
CTGACTCCCCGTCGTGTAGATAACTACGATACGGGAGGGCTTACCATCTGGCCCCAGTGCTGCAATGATA
CCGCGAGACCCACGCTCACCGGCTCCAGATTTATCAGCAATAAACCAGCCAGCCGGAAGGGCCGAGCGCA
GAAGTGGTCCTGCAACTTTATCCGCCTCCATCCAGTCTATTAATTGTTGCCGGGAAGCTAGAGTAAGTAG
TTCGCCAGTTAATAGTTTGCGCAACGTTGTTGCCATTGCTACAGGCATCGTGGTGTCACGCTCGTCGTTT
GGTATGGCTTCATTCAGCTCCGGTTCCCAACGATCAAGGCGAGTTACATGATCCCCCATGTTGTGCAAAA
AAGCGGTTAGCTCCTTCGGTCCTCCGATCGTTGTCAGAAGTAAGTTGGCCGCAGTGTTATCACTCATGGT
TATGGCAGCACTGCATAATTCTCTTACTGTCATGCCATCCGTAAGATGCTTTTCTGTGACTGGTGAGTAC
TCAACCAAGTCATTCTGAGAATAGTGTATGCGGCGACCGAGTTGCTCTTGCCCGGCGTCAATACGGGATA
ATACCGCGCCACATAGCAGAACTTTAAAAGTGCTCATCATTGGAAAACGTTCTTCGGGGCGAAAACTCTC
AAGGATCTTACCGCTGTTGAGATCCAGTTCGATGTAACCCACTCGTGCACCCAACTGATCTTCAGCATCT
TTTACTTTCACCAGCGTTTCTGGGTGAGCAAAAACAGGAAGGCAAAATGCCGCAAAAAAGGGAATAAGGG
CGACACGGAAATGTTGAATACTCATACTCTTCCTTTTTCAATATTATTGAAGCATTTATCAGGGTTATTG
TCTCATGAGCGGATACATATTTGAATGTATTTAGAAAAATAAACAAATAGGGGTTCCGCGCACATTTCCC
CGAAAAGTGCCACCTGACGTC
