>Addgene plasmid #66292 | GHRHR-Tango | depositor partial sequence | sequence record 113198 | GHRHR
ATGGACAGAAGAATGTGGGGGGCACACGTCTTCTGCGTGCTGTCTCCTCTGCCAACTGTCCTTGGTCACA
TGCATCCTGAATGCGATTTCATAACACAGCTGCGGGAGGACGAATCTGCTTGCCTGCAGGCAGCCGAGGA
GATGCCCAACACCACTCTGGGCTGCCCCGCCACGTGGGATGGACTCTTGTGCTGGCCGACCGCTGGCAGC
GGCGAGTGGGTGACTCTCCCGTGCCCTGATTTTTTTTCTCACTTCAGTAGCGAGAGCGGCGCCGTGAAGC
GGGACTGCACAATTACTGGTTGGAGCGAGCCCTTCCCACCCTACCCCGTGGCCTGTCCCGTACCCTTGGA
ACTGTTGGCCGAAGAAGAGAGTTACTTTAGCACTGTCAAGATTATTTACACTGTCGGACATTCCATAAGC
ATCGTAGCCCTGTTCGTCGCCATCACTATCTTGGTCGCCTTGAGACGACTGCATTGTCCAAGGAATTATG
TACACACACAGTTGTTTACCACCTTCATCCTGAAGGCCGGTGCTGTCTTTCTTAAGGATGCAGCCCTGTT
CCACAGCGATGACACAGACCATTGTTCCTTCTCAACAGTTCTGTGCAAGGTGTCTGTGGCGGCAAGCCAC
TTTGCAACTATGACAAATTTTTCCTGGCTTCTGGCCGAGGCGGTATACCTCAACTGCCTTCTCGCCAGTA
CAAGTCCAAGTTCAAGGAGAGCATTCTGGTGGCTGGTCCTCGCCGGCTGGGGCCTTCCGGTGCTGTTCAC
TGGCACATGGGTATCCTGTAAACTGGCCTTTGAAGATATCGCCTGCTGGGACCTGGACGACACCAGCCCC
TACTGGTGGATCATTAAAGGCCCTATTGTCCTCTCCGTCGGCGTGAATTTCGGACTCTTTCTCAACATAA
TCAGGATCCTGGTGCGGAAGCTGGAACCAGCTCAAGGCTCCCTCCATACTCAGTCACAGTACTGGAGACT
CAGCAAAAGTACACTCTTCCTGATTCCCCTGTTTGGGATACACTACATTATCTTTAACTTTTTGCCCGAT
AACGCGGGCCTGGGAATTAGATTGCCGCTTGAATTGGGACTCGGAAGCTTCCAGGGTTTTATAGTGGCTA
TCCTTTACTGTTTCCTCAACCAGGAGGTGCGGACCGAGATCAGCAGGAAGTGGCATGGGCACGATCCTGA
GTTGCTGCCTGCCTGGCGCACCCGCGCCAAGTGGACCACACCTTCACGGTCAGCCGCAAAGGTTCTCACT
TCAATGTGC
