>Addgene plasmid #66292 | GHRHR-Tango | addgene partial sequence | sequence record 117335 | CMV-F 5'-CGCAAATGGGCGGTAGGCGTG-3'
TCTCTGGCTAACTAGAGAACCCACTGCTTACTGGCTTATCGAAATTAATACGACTCACTATAGGGAGACC
CAAGCTGGCTAGCGTTTAAACTTAAGCTTGGTACCGAGCTCGGATCCACTAGTCCAGTGTGGTGGAATTC
TGCAGATATCCAGCACAGTGGCGGCCGCGCCACCATGAAGACGATCATCGCCCTGAGCTACATCTTCTGC
CTGGTATTCGCCGACTACAAGGACGATGATGACGCCAGCATCGATATGGACAGAAGAATGTGGGGGGCAC
ACGTCTTCTGCGTGCTGTCTCCTCTGCCAACTGTCCTTGGTCACATGCATCCTGAATGCGATTTCATAAC
ACAGCTGCGGGAGGACGAATCTGCTTGCCTGCAGGCAGCCGAGGAGATGCCCAACACCACTCTGGGCTGC
CCCGCCACGTGGGATGGACTCTTGTGCTGGCCGACCGCTGGCAGCGGCGAGTGGGTGACTCTCCCGTGCC
CTGATTTTTTTTCTCACTTCAGTAGCGAGAGCGGCGCCGTGAAGCGGGACTGCACAATTACTGGTTGGAG
CGAGCCCTTCCCACCCTACCCCGTGGCCTGTCCCGTACCCTTGGAACTGTTGGCCGAAGAAGAGAGTTAC
TTTAGCACTGTCAAGATTATTTACACTGTCGGACATTCCATAAGCATCGTAGCCCTGTTCGTCGCCATCA
CTATCTTGGTCGCCTTGAGACGACTGCATTGTCCAAGGAATTATGTACACACACAGTTGTTTACCACCTT
CATCCTGAAGGCCGGTGCTGTCTTTCTTAAGGATGCAGCCCTGTTCCACAGCGATGACACAGACCATTGT
TCCTTCTCAACAGTTCTGTGCAAGGTGTCTGTGGCGGCAAGCCACTTTGCAACTATGACAAATTTTTCCT
GGCTTCTGGCCGAGGCGGTATACCTCAACTGCCTTCTCGCCAGTACAAGTCCAAGTTCAAGGAGAGCATT
CTGGTGGCTGGTCCTCGCCGGCTGGGGCCTTCCGGTGCTGTTCACTGGCACATGGGTATCCTGTAAACTG
GCCTTTGAAGATATCGCCTGCTGGGA
