>Addgene plasmid #66292 | GHRHR-Tango | addgene partial sequence | sequence record 118020 | Tet-R 5'-GGCGAGTTTACGGGTTGTTA-3'
CTCTAATGCGCTGTTAATCACTTTACTTTTATCTAATCTTAGCTGGAAGTACAGGTTCTCACCGGTCGAT
GAAGTGTCCTTGGCCAGGGAGGAGCTGGCGGTGGTGCAGGACTCATCTTGGGGACCCAGGCTGGGTGGGG
TGCGTCCACCGGTATCGATGCACATTGAAGTGAGAACCTTTGCGGCTGACCGTGAAGGTGTGGTCCACTT
GGCGCGGGTGCGCCAGGCAGGCAGCAACTCAGGATCGTGCCCATGCCACTTCCTGCTGATCTCGGTCCGC
ACCTCCTGGTTGAGGAAACAGTAAAGGATAGCCACTATAAAACCCTGGAAGCTTCCGAGTCCCAATTCAA
GCGGCAATCTAATTCCCAGGCCCGCGTTATCGGGCAAAAAGTTAAAGATAATGTAGTGTATCCCAAACAG
GGGAATCAGGAAGAGTGTACTTTTGCTGAGTCTCCAGTACTGTGACTGAGTATGGAGGGAGCCTTGAGCT
GGTTCCAGCTTCCGCACCAGGATCCTGATTATGTTGAGAAAGAGTCCGAAATTCACGCCGACGGAGAGGA
CAATAGGGCCTTTAATGATCCACCAGTAGGGGCTGGTGTCGTCCAGGTCCCAGCAGGCGATATCTTCAAA
GGCCAGTTTACAGGATACCCATGTGCCAGTGAACAGCACCGGAAGGCCCCAGCCGGCGAGGACCAGCCAC
CAGAATGCTCTCCTTGAACTTGGACTTGTACTGGCGAGAAGGCAGTTGAGGTATACCGCCTCGGCCAGAA
GCCAGGAAAAATTTGTCATAGTTGCAAAGTGGCTTGCCGCCACAGACACCTTGCACAGAACTGTTGAGAA
GGAACAATGGTCTGTGTCATCGCTGTGGAACAGGGCTGCATCCTTAAGAAAGACAGCACCGGCCTTCAGG
ATGAAGGTGGTAAACAACTGTGTGTGTACATAATTCCTTGGACAATGCAGTCGTCTCAAGGCGACCAAGA
TAGTGATGGC
