[The description below was written by a language model from this plasmid's Addgene catalogue record.]
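Description:
GHRHR-Tango is a mammalian expression plasmid from the PRESTO-Tango collection, built on an "empty Tango" backbone that was itself derived from pcDNA3.1(+). It is propagated in E. coli as a high-copy plasmid under ampicillin selection. It also carries a neomycin resistance marker, so transfected mammalian cells can be selected with G418. No feature table accompanies the record, so the origins of replication and polyadenylation signals are not individually documented here.

The insert is the human growth hormone-releasing hormone receptor (GHRHR), a G protein-coupled receptor. The coding sequence of about 1.3 kb sits downstream of the CMV promoter for strong constitutive expression. The backbone supplies an N-terminal FLAG epitope, which allows the receptor to be detected. The depositor's notes also indicate a tTA (tetracycline transactivator) sequence downstream of the receptor, consistent with a receptor–tTA fusion. The receptor was cloned by restriction enzymes using a retained 5′ NotI site. The 3′ site is nominally XhoI, but the depositor cautions that most vectors in this series carry XbaI instead of XhoI downstream of tTA.

The stated purpose is parallel receptorome expression and screening via transcriptional output, in which transcription is activated following arrestin translocation. In Tango-type assays generally, agonist-driven arrestin recruitment to the receptor releases the tethered transactivator, which then drives a reporter gene. This gives a G protein-independent measure of receptor activation. The record does not detail the linker, the protease cleavage site or any other C-terminal module in this construct. The plasmid was generated under a programme aimed at providing research tools for understudied members of commonly drug-targeted protein families, and it is suited to ligand screening and pharmacological profiling of GHRHR.
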