Addgene plasmid #66292: GHRHR-Tango
Purpose: Expression of G protein-coupled receptors for PRESTO-Tango: parallel receptorome expression and screening via transcriptional output, with transcriptional activation following arrestin translocation
Depositing lab: Bryan Roth. Depositing organization: University of North Carolina at Chapel Hill. Publication: PRESTO-Tango as an open-source resource for interrogation of the druggable human GPCRome. Kroeze WK, Sassano MF, Huang XP, Lansu K, McCorvy JD, Giguere PM, Sciaky N, Roth BL. Nat Struct Mol Biol. 2015 May;22(5):362-9. doi: 10.1038/nsmb.3014. Epub 2015 Apr 20. PubMed 25895059.
Backbone
  Vector backbone: empty Tango
  Backbone size w/o insert (bp): 6632
  Vector type: Mammalian Expression
  Selectable markers: Neomycin (select with G418)
Growth in bacteria
  Bacterial resistance: Ampicillin, 100 μg/mL
  Growth temperature: 37°C
  Growth strain: DH5alpha
  Copy number: High Copy
Gene/Insert
  Gene/Insert name: GHRHR
  Species: H. sapiens (human)
  Insert size (bp): 1269
  Entrez Gene: GHRHR (a.k.a. GHRFR, GRFR, IGHD1B)
  Promoter: CMV
  Tag / fusion protein: FLAG (N terminal on backbone)
  Cloning method: Restriction Enzyme; 5′ cloning site NotI (not destroyed); 3′ cloning site XhoI (unknown if destroyed)
  Sequencing primers: 5′ CMV-F; 3′ Tet-R
Terms and licenses: Academic/Nonprofit Terms; Industry Terms: Not Available to Industry
Depositor comments: Please note: Most of the PRESTO-Tango vectors do not contain the XhoI cut site downstream of the tTA sequence and instead carry an XbaI site. If you need to perform an XhoI digest we recommend sequencing with a forward primer at the C-terminus of tTA to determine which of the two sites is present. Suggested primer: 5-gagctccacttagacggcgagg-3. Original backbone was pcDNA3.1(+). These plasmids were generated as part of the Illuminating the Druggable Genome (IDG) program sponsored by the NIH Common Fund. The goal of this program is to identify, gather, and distribute information and resources for proteins that currently are not well-studied yet belong to commonly drug-targeted protein families: protein kinases, non-olfactory G-protein coupled receptors (GPCRs), and ion channels. The IDG program is designed to develop fundamental research tools for understudied proteins, elucidate their function, and disseminate the IDG-related resources and data to the greater scientific community.
How to cite: GHRHR-Tango was a gift from Bryan Roth (Addgene plasmid # 66292 ; http://n2t.net/addgene:66292 ; RRID:Addgene_66292)
